>Addgene plasmid #147594 | pAc5.1B-EGFP-Dm4E-T-5xmut_T | depositor full sequence | sequence record 290041 | Full Sequence
CTTCAAGGAATTAATTCTATATTCTAAAAACACAAATGATACTTCTAAAAAAAATCATGAATGGCATCAA
CTCTGAATCAAATCTTTGCAGATGCACCTACTTCTCATTTCCACTGTCACATCATTTTTCCAGATCTCGC
TGCCTGTTATGTGGCCCACAAACCAAGACACGTTTTATGGCCATTAAAGCTGGCTGATCGTCGCCAAACA
CCAAATACATATCAATATGTACATTCGAGAAAGAAGCGATCAAAGAAGCGTCTTCGGGCGAGTAGGAGAA
TGCGGAGGAGAAGGAGAACGAGCTGATCTAGTATCTCTCCACAATCCAATGCCAACTGACCAACTGGCCA
TATTCGGAGCAATTTGAAGCCAATTTCCATCGCCTGGCGATCGCTCCATTCTTGGCTATATGTTTTTCAC
CGTTCCCGGGGCCATTTTCAAAGACTCGTCGGTAAGATAAGATTGTGTCACTCGCTGTCTCTCTTCATTT
GTCGAAGAATGCTGAGGAATTTCGCGATGACGTCGGCGAGTATTTTGAAGAATGAGAATAATTTGTATTT
ATACGAAAATCAGTTAGTGGAATTTTCTACAAAAACATGTTATCTATAGATAATTTTGTTGCAAAATATG
TTGACTATGACAAAGATTGTATGTATATACCTTTAATGTATTCTCATTTTCTTATGTATTTATAATGGCA
ATGATGATACTGATGATATTTTAAGATGATGCCAGACCACAGGCTGATTTCTGCGTCTTTTGCCGAACGC
AGTGCATGTGCGGTTGTTGTTTTTTGGAATAGTTTCAATTTTCGGACTGTCCGCTTTGATTTCAGTTTCT
TGGCTTATTCAAAAAGCAAAGTAAAGCCAAAAAAGCGAGATGGCAATACCAAATGCGGCAAAACGGTAGT
GGAAGGAAAGGGGTGCGGGGCAGCGGAAGGAAGGGTGGGGCGGGGCGTGGCGGGGTCTGTGGCTGGGCGC
GACGTCACCGACGTTGGAGCCACTCCTTTGACCATGTGTGCGTGTGTGTATTATTCGTGTCTCGCCACTC
GCCGGTTGTTTTTTTCTTTTTATCTCGCTCTCTCTAGCGCCATCTCGTACGCATGCTCAACGCACCGCAT
GTTGCCGTGTCCTTTATGCGTCATTTTGGCTCGAAATAGGCAATTATTTAAACAAAGATTAGTCAACGAA
AACGCTAAAATAAATAAGTCTACAATATGGTTACTTATTGCCATGTGTGTGCAGCCAACGATAGCAACAA
AAGCAACAACACAGTGGCTTTCCCTCTTTCACTTTTTGTTTGCAAGCGCGTGCGAGCAAGACGGCACGAC
CGGCAAACGCAATTACGCTGACAAAGAGCAGACGAAGTTTTGGCCGAAAAACATCAAGGCGCCTGATACG
AATGCATTTGCAATAACAATTGCGATATTTAATATTGTTTATGAAGCTGTTTGACTTCAAAACACACAAA
AAAAAAAATAAAACAAATTATTTGAAAGAGAATTAGGAATCGGACAGCTTATCGTTACGGGCTAACAGCA
CACCGAGACGAAATAGCTTACCTGACGTCACAGCCTCTGGAAGAACTGCCGCCAAGCAGAGAGAGAGAGA
AAAAGAGGGAGAGCAGCTTAGACCGCATGTGCTTGTGTGTGAGGCGTCTCTCTCTTCGTCTCCTGTTTGC
GCAAACGCATAGACTGCACTGAGAAAATCGATTACCTATTTTTTATGAATGAATATTTGCACTATTACTA
TTCAAAACTATTAAGATAGCAATCACATTCAATAGCCAAATACTATACCACCTGAGCGATGCAACGAAAT
GATCAATTTGAGCAAAAATGCTGCATATTTAGGACGGCATCATTATAGAAATGCTTCTTGCTGTGTACTT
TTCTCTCGTCTGGCAGCTGTTTCGCCGTTATTGTTAAAACCGGCTTAAGTTAGGTGTGTTTTCTACGACT
AGTGATGCCCCTACTAGAAGATGTGTGTTGCACAAATGTCCCTGAATAACCAATTTGAAGTGCAGATAGC
AGTAAACGTAAGCTAATATGAATATTATTTAACTGTAATGTTTTAATATCGCTGGACATTACTAATAAAC
CCACTATAAACACATGTACATATGTATGTTTTGGCATACAATGAGTAGTTGGGGAAAAAATGTGTAAAAG
CACCGTGACCATCACAGCATAAAGATAACCAGCTGAAGTATCGAATATGAGTAACCCCCAAATTGAATCA
CATGCCGCAACTGATAGGACCCATGGAAGTACACTCTTCATGGCGATATACAAGACACACACAAGCACGA
ACACCCAGTTGCGGAGGAAATTCTCCGTAAATGAAAACCCAATCGGCGAACAATTCATACCCATATATGG
TAAAAGTTTTGAACGCGACTTGAGAGCGGAGAGCATTGCGGCTGATAAGGTTTTAGCGCTAAGCGGGCTT
TATAAAACGGGCTGCGGGACCAGTTTTCATATCACTACCGTTTGAGTTCTTGTGCTGTGTGGATACTCCT
CCCGACACAAAGCCGCTCCATCAGCCAGCAGTCGTCTAATCCAGAGACCCCGGATCGGGGTACCAACATG
GTGAGCAAGGGCGAGGAGCTGTTCACCGGGGTGGTGCCCATCCTGGTCGAGCTGGACGGCGACGTAAACG
GCCACAAGTTCAGCGTGTCCGGCGAGGGCGAGGGCGATGCCACCTACGGCAAGCTGACCCTGAAGTTCAT
CTGCACCACCGGCAAGCTGCCCGTGCCCTGGCCCACCCTCGTGACCACCCTGACCTACGGCGTGCAGTGC
TTCAGCCGCTACCCCGACCACATGAAGCAGCACGACTTCTTCAAGTCCGCCATGCCCGAAGGCTACGTCC
AGGAGCGCACCATCTTCTTCAAGGACGACGGCAACTACAAGACCCGCGCCGAGGTGAAGTTCGAGGGCGA
CACCCTGGTGAACCGCATCGAGCTGAAGGGCATCGACTTCAAGGAGGACGGCAACATCCTGGGGCACAAG
CTGGAGTACAACTACAACAGCCACAACGTCTATATCATGGCCGACAAGCAGAAGAACGGCATCAAGGTGA
ACTTCAAGATCCGCCACAACATCGAGGACGGCAGCGTGCAGCTCGCCGACCACTACCAGCAGAACACCCC
CATCGGCGACGGCCCCGTGCTGCTGCCCGACAACCACTACCTGAGCACCCAGTCCGCCCTGAGCAAAGAC
CCCAACGAGAAGCGCGATCACATGGTCCTGCTGGAGTTCGTGACCGCCGCCGGGATCACTCTCGGCATGG
ACGAGCTGTACAAGCCAAGCTTGAATTCTATGGATACATCAAAGATTAGTGCCAGGTACTCGAAAGTAGA
CCTGTTAGCTCTAAGATATGAAGGTAAAAGTCGACAGCGCCCGCAATGTTCAACACGACTTGAAGCGCAG
ACGGCGGGTGCGGCGGCGATTAATCTGAACACAGCTGCGTTAACCGTGTCCAGCGCCTATTCTAATCAAA
ACAAGAATCGACTTTCTCCAGAAGCAGATAACTCGAGCTTAATTTGTTCCAATAGTAGCTCAATAAGTTC
ACGTCGCGCTATGAGAAATCGAGAACGGGCAAACAACTATTACCAGCGCTTCGTACCTACCGATTCTCTT
CTAATAAGTGGGGAGGATAAAGATAAGGATGCGCTTTCTCATGGACAGCCCTATAAGTCGAATATCATCG
ATCACCGTAGCATATCATCTTCACATTTAATGCCGGCATTTGCAAAGAGGCGTTTTGTCATATCGAAAGG
CAGCAACAGCGAGGAAAGCAACGAGGGGATAAACACTTGTGCAAGCAAGGGCAAGGCAGCCAGTTCGCCT
AGCCGTAAGGGTAGCGAGTTGGATACTGCTGAGACATGTTTGAATTTTGTTCAGCCGGATCACGACCAAT
GCATGTCATCTTCACCTACATTTTCAACATCCCGCCAAGAAAGGCGGATTGGTAGCGGTCGGCTGTTGCC
AAGAAGTGATAATTGGGATTACAAAAACGAAAAGACCGTAGAAGCCAGCATTGAGAATGAAAAGGAAACA
TCTCCAAATGGATCTGGAAGTACAAGCAGTCTTAATCAGCACAATCAAAGCCAACATCGTTCTCGAACAT
TCAGTGGAAGGTTAGTTGAACGTGTTCCCGAAGTCACAGATCGTCGTTTTCAATATGACTCCAAAAAGTC
TTTTGATCGTCAGGGAATTAATAATCGACGCATTTCTGGTAAGGAGCCTTTCAGTACTCAAAGCCGAAGC
AAGCGTGGCAATTCCTATCTCATTCACGAAGAACCTGAATGGTTCAGTGCAGGACCTAAATCACAGCTAG
AAACTATTGATCTACACGGGTTTGAAGACCTGGAAAAAAACGAAGAGCGATCCGTAACTGAAGATAAAAA
TAATCAAATTCAACAACTTGATAAAAATTTAGACGCGCAAGCAAGCAAAGATGAAGCTTCGATGAGAAAC
AGCAATGATAGTTTAAATTTCCGCGAAGTCATTCCAAGTGATGAAAAGAAGCACACTGACGAAAATGTAG
TGACTTCTATTCAAAACTCAACAGATCTCGGCCATCCCAATAAAAACAAACCAATTCAGATGCAGCCCAG
TCAGAATCCTGAAAGTGAATTTAATTTTGATGCCTTTCTTAATATGCATCCCTTGGATAATTCCGTTTTG
AGTAATGATGAAACTGGAAAAAGTGACTCAAAAGGAACATCCCGTTTTAGCCGATGGTTTCGACAAAAAG
AAGCTGCAAATAATAATGAGTTTCCAGGGTTTCGGGAATCGCATGCTCAAGAAAAACGTGGTATTCCAAG
TGTTAAGGATCTGGAAGCTCAAATGATAAAAGTGGATATGAGGACTGATTTAATAAATCCAATAGCAGGG
TCATTATGTCAGACAGTGCAAATGGAAAAACCTATTGCTAGAGACACTGAGGCATTCAAAAAACTTTTGC
AACAGTTGGGTTCTCAAGCCAGGCAGCATCATCCATGCAACGACGATTGTCGTACAATAAACCTCTCAAA
TATAGCAAATCATGTACACCTTGAGTCAAAATTACATCAAAAAATAAATGATGGTCATTTGCAGCAACCA
GAGTTAAGTGTTAACGTGCCAACCATGCCAACTAGTAGTCATGTATTTTTGCAAAAGCGTTTGGAAATCC
AACATTTAATTCAAAGACTTCATTGTGGAGACGTTTCACATGATTTTTTGGAAAAAGAATTGGATAATCC
CAGCACCCCAGCAGCCACAAAGGATGTCATTGCCACAGTGTTGAATGAATATTCTCATTCTAAAAGAAAT
CCGGTGGTCACAGGCGATCCCAATATTTTTACCCAACAATCGTTTCTTCAGCCTCAATCAGTCCATCAGC
ACTACTCTCAAGAATTGCATTCGCAAAATACTGCTAACCATACGATTAATCAGCTAATTTCCCACGGTAA
CTCTCCAACTCCGTTGGCATTTACTCCTACTTCAGTTTTAAGAAAAATGACAGCCGATAAGGATACGCAA
TCACCAAGCACTTATTGTCAGAACCCACAATATCATGTACACCAACAAAATGCCAAGCAAGTCGGTACTC
GTGAGAACGTACTTGAGCCACAGCTGACCGCAACAATGGCTGTACAGCCCCGAATGATATTAGGCGGTGG
AAACTTTGCCATTGGCCAAAACAATCAACATTTGTCTCCCAACATGTCACAAAGTCGTAATCAACAAGTG
TTAAAGTGGACTTCTGGCAATATGCAAATGGTCCACGGAAAAACATTTGGCCGACCTATTCTGAAAGGAG
GTCTTAATTCAATGCCGCATTCCAATTCTGCACTTCCTTTTACTGCCCATAAAATTGAAATGCAACCCAT
TCATCAACCACATCTACAGCAGCAGCAACATAGATTTAAAGCAGTTCAATCTGTGGAATCAAATCTGAAT
ACCGAAAGTGTTCACCAAAACATTACATCTCCTGTTGGATGGCACCAACTTTACATGCAACATCAGCAAC
AACATCATCACACACGACAGCAGCTTAGTCAAAGAGTGATTTATGGAGAAATGCACCGTCAATCAAATCC
ACAAATGTCTCCGCCAGTCCCAGGTTTTTCTGACAGCTCCGATTCCGGTAATGTGATCAAAGCAAACAGC
CTCACATCTCCTAGCTACCAGAGAGATGAGAGGATTTCATCACCAACCAATCAATTGGCGCAATGGTTTT
CCCCTGAGCTTCTTGCAAAAGCCTCTGCTGGAAAACTGCCACTTTTAAATGTGAACCAAGCACTCAGTTT
GGAAGAATTTGAACGAAGCATTCAACATTCCTCAGGCGTCGTGCATAACTAAGGCGGCCGCTCGAGTCTA
GAGGGCCCGCGGTTCGAAGGTAAGCCTATCCCTAACCCTCTCCTCGGTCTCGATTCTACGCGTACCGGTC
ATCATCACCATCACCATTGAGTTTAAACCCGCTGATCAGCCTCGACTGTGCCTTCTAAGGCCTGAGCTCG
CTGATCAGCCTCGATCGAGGATCCAGACATGATAAGATACATTGATGAGTTTGGACAAACCACAACTAGA
ATGCAGTGAAAAAAATGCTTTATTTGTGAAATTTGTGATGCTATTGCTTTATTTGTAACCATTATAAGCT
GCAATAAACAAGTTAACAACAACAATTGCATTCATTTTATGTTTCAGGTTCAGGGGGAGGTGTGGGAGGT
TTTTTAAAGCAAGTAAAACCTCTACAAATGTGGTATGGCTGATTATGATCAGTCGACCGATGCCCTTGAG
AGCCTTCAACCCAGTCAGCTCCTTCCGGTGGGCGCGGGGCATGACTATCGTCGCCGCACTTATGACTGTC
TTCTTTATCATGCAACTCGTAGGACAGGTGCCGGCAGCGCTCTGGGTCATTTTCGGCGAGGACCGCTTTC
GCTGGAGCGCGACGATGATCGGCCTGTCGCTTGCGGTATTCGGAATCTTGCACGCCCTCGCTCAAGCCTT
CGTCACTGGTCCCGCCACCAAACGTTTCGGCGAGAAGCAGGCCATTATCGCCGGCATGGCGGCCGACGCG
CTGGGCTACGTCTTGCTGGCGTTCGCGACGCGAGGCTGGATGGCCTTCCCCATTATGATTCTTCTCGCTT
CCGGCGGCATCGGGATGCCCGCGTTGCAGGCCATGCTGTCCAGGCAGGTAGATGACGACCATCAGGGACA
GCTTCAAGGATCGCTCGCGGCTCTTACCAGCCAGCAAAAGGCCAGGAACCGTAAAAAGGCCGCGTTGCTG
GCGTTTTTCCATAGGCTCCGCCCCCCTGACGAGCATCACAAAAATCGACGCTCAAGTCAGAGGTGGCGAA
ACCCGACAGGACTATAAAGATACCAGGCGTTTCCCCCTGGAAGCTCCCTCGTGCGCTCTCCTGTTCCGAC
CCTGCCGCTTACCGGATACCTGTCCGCCTTTCTCCCTTCGGGAAGCGTGGCGCTTTCTCAATGCTCACGC
TGTAGGTATCTCAGTTCGGTGTAGGTCGTTCGCTCCAAGCTGGGCTGTGTGCACGAACCCCCCGTTCAGC
CCGACCGCTGCGCCTTATCCGGTAACTATCGTCTTGAGTCCAACCCGGTAAGACACGACTTATCGCCACT
GGCAGCAGCCACTGGTAACAGGATTAGCAGAGCGAGGTATGTAGGCGGTGCTACAGAGTTCTTGAAGTGG
TGGCCTAACTACGGCTACACTAGAAGGACAGTATTTGGTATCTGCGCTCTGCTGAAGCCAGTTACCTTCG
GAAAAAGAGTTGGTAGCTCTTGATCCGGCAAACAAACCACCGCTGGTAGCGGTGGTTTTTTTGTTTGCAA
GCAGCAGATTACGCGCAGAAAAAAAGGATCTCAAGAAGATCCTTTGATCTTTTCTACGGGGTCTGACGCT
CAGTGGAACGAAAACTCACGTTAAGGGATTTTGGTCATGAGATTATCAAAAAGGATCTTCACCTAGATCC
TTTTAAATTAAAAATGAAGTTTTAAATCAATCTAAAGTATATATGAGTAAACTTGGTCTGACAGTTACCA
ATGCTTAATCAGTGAGGCACCTATCTCAGCGATCTGTCTATTTCGTTCATCCATAGTTGCCTGACTCCCC
GTCGTGTAGATAACTACGATACGGGAGGGCTTACCATCTGGCCCCAGTGCTGCAATGATACCGCGAGACC
CACGCTCACCGGCTCCAGATTTATCAGCAATAAACCAGCCAGCCGGAAGGGCCGAGCGCAGAAGTGGTCC
TGCAACTTTATCCGCCTCCATCCAGTCTATTAATTGTTGCCGGGAAGCTAGAGTAAGTAGTTCGCCAGTT
AATAGTTTGCGCAACGTTGTTGCCATTGCTGCAGGCATCGTGGTGTCACGCTCGTCGTTTGGTATGGCTT
CATTCAGCTCCGGTTCCCAACGATCAAGGCGAGTTACATGATCCCCCATGTTGTGCAAAAAAGCGGTTAG
CTCCTTCGGTCCTCCGATCGTTGTCAGAAGTAAGTTGGCCGCAGTGTTATCACTCATGGTTATGGCAGCA
CTGCATAATTCTCTTACTGTCATGCCATCCGTAAGATGCTTTTCTGTGACTGGTGAGTACTCAACCAAGT
CATTCTGAGAATAGTGTATGCGGCGACCGAGTTGCTCTTGCCCGGCGTCAACACGGGATAATACCGCGCC
ACATAGCAGAACTTTAAAAGTGCTCATCATTGGAAAACGTTCTTCGGGGCGAAAACTCTCAAGGATCTTA
CCGCTGTTGAGATCCAGTTCGATGTAACCCACTCGTGCACCCAACTGATCTTCAGCATCTTTTACTTTCA
CCAGCGTTTCTGGGTGAGCAAAAACAGGAAGGCAAAATGCCGCAAAAAAGGGAATAAGGGCGACACGGAA
ATGTTGAATACTCATACTCTTCCTTTTTCAATATTATTGAAGCATTTATCAGGGTTATTGTCTCATGAGC
GGATACATATTTGAATGTATTTAGAAAAATAAACAAATAGGGGTTCCGCGCACATTTCCCCGAAAAGTGC
CACCTGACGTCTAAGAAACCATTATTATCATGACATTAACCTATAAAAATAGGCGTATCACGAGGCCCTT
TCGT
Features (pLannotate 1.2.2; 10 found; start..end, strand, type, name):
     56..2568    +  promoter       Ac5 promoter: Drosophila melanogaster actin 5C promoter
   2588..3304    +  CDS            EGFP: EGFP is a basic (constitutively fluorescent) green fluorescent protein published in 1996, derived from Aequorea victoria. It is reported to be a rapidly-maturing weak dimer with moderate acid sensitivity.
   3320..6349    +  CDS            4E-T: 4ET_DROME - Experimental evidence at protein level: Swiss-Prot protein existence level 1. eIF4E1-binding protein that regulates translation and stability of mRNAs in processing bodies (P-bodies) (By similarity). Probably plays a role in P-bodies to coordinate the storage of translationally inactive mRNAs in the cytoplasm and prevent their degradation (By similarity). Acts as a binding platform for multiple RNA-binding proteins. Required for the formation of P-bodies (By similarity). From Drosophila melanogaster (Fruit fly).
   6389..6430    +  CDS            V5 tag: epitope tag from simian virus 5
   6530..6664    -  polyA_signal   SV40 poly(A) signal: SV40 polyadenylation signal
   6687..6771    -  CDS            large T antigen (fragment): large T antigen from SV40 (simian virus 40)
   6772..7242    +  CDS            TcR (fragment): tetracycline efflux protein; tet; confers resistance to tetracycline
   7286..7874    -  rep_origin     ori: high-copy-number ColE1/pMB1/pBR322/pUC origin of replication
   8045..8905    -  CDS            AmpR: β-lactamase; bla; confers resistance to ampicillin, carbenicillin, and related antibiotics
   8906..9010    -  promoter       AmpR promoter: bla
