[The description below was written by a language model from this plasmid's Addgene catalogue record and pLannotate feature annotations shown in this document.]
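Description:
pAc5.1B-EGFP-Dm4E-T-5xmut_T is a 9.1 kb insect expression plasmid for producing a GFP-tagged mutant form of the Drosophila melanogaster eIF4E-binding protein 4E-T in fly cells. The catalogue lists the backbone as unknown, although the name and the annotated parts point to a pAc5.1-type vector. It is propagated in E. coli through a ColE1/pUC-type origin and selected with ampicillin via the β-lactamase gene and its bla promoter. The record lists it as low copy, even though the annotation tool labels the origin as a high-copy type. Short fragments of a tetracycline resistance gene and of SV40 large T antigen are also annotated. These look like non-functional backbone remnants, and no insect-cell selection marker is annotated.

Expression is driven by the strong constitutive Drosophila actin 5C (Ac5) promoter. Downstream lies an EGFP coding sequence followed closely by the roughly 3 kb 4E-T open reading frame, an arrangement consistent with an N-terminal EGFP fusion. A V5 epitope tag is annotated shortly after the insert, but the record does not say whether it is read in frame or cut off by a stop codon. An SV40 polyadenylation signal is annotated after the cassette. The ORF comes from CG32016 isoform C and carries one noted variation, L127S. The "5xmut" label indicates five introduced mutations, but their positions are not stated.

4E-T binds eIF4E and is associated with translational repression and mRNA storage in P-bodies. The associated study examined how 4E-binding proteins use canonical and non-canonical motifs to engage eIF4E. The construct is therefore plausibly used as an interaction-defective variant in localisation, pull-down or translational repression assays in Drosophila cultured cells. The depositor sequence may be theoretical rather than fully verified.
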