Addgene plasmid #147594: pAc5.1B-EGFP-Dm4E-T-5xmut_T
Purpose: Insect Expression of Dm4E-T-5xmut
Depositing lab: Elisa Izaurralde. Depositing organization: Max Planck Institute for Developmental Biology. Publication: 4E-BPs require non-canonical 4E-binding motifs and a lateral surface of eIF4E to repress translation. Igreja C, Peter D, Weiler C, Izaurralde E. Nat Commun. 2014 Sep 2;5:4790. doi: 10.1038/ncomms5790. PubMed 25179781.
Backbone
  Vector backbone: Unknown
  Vector type: Insect Expression
Growth in bacteria
  Bacterial resistance: Ampicillin, 100 μg/mL
  Growth temperature: 37°C
  Growth strain: DH5alpha
  Copy number: Low Copy
Gene/Insert
  Gene/Insert name: Dm4E-T-5xmut
  Species: D. melanogaster (fly)
  Entrez Gene: 4E-T (a.k.a. Dmel_CG32016, CG11097, CG11232, CG32016, Dm4E-T, Dmel\CG32016)
  Cloning method: Unknown
Terms and licenses: Academic/Nonprofit Terms; Industry Terms: Not Available to Industry
Depositor comments: ORF extracted from CG32016 isoform C. NCBI:NM_166798.1, one variation L127S annotated as EST Plasmids from this collection were made available to the research community and donated after the lab closed. Please note that the sequence provided by the depositing laboratory may be theoretical/predicted or based on Sanger sequencing results. There may be discrepancies between sequencing results obtained by Addgene and the depositor sequence. If an Addgene verified sequence is not available, please contact before placing your order to request that our lab fully sequence the plasmid.
How to cite: pAc5.1B-EGFP-Dm4E-T-5xmut_T was a gift from Elisa Izaurralde (Addgene plasmid # 147594 ; http://n2t.net/addgene:147594 ; RRID:Addgene_147594)
